Addgene plasmid #146544: pLNHA-C1-HsPatL1_I
Purpose: Mammalian Expression of HsPatL1
Depositing lab: Elisa Izaurralde. Publication: The C-terminal alpha-alpha superhelix of Pat is required for mRNA decapping in metazoa. Braun JE, Tritschler F, Haas G, Igreja C, Truffault V, Weichenrieder O, Izaurralde E. EMBO J. 2010 Jul 21. 29(14):2368-80. 10.1038/emboj.2010.124 PubMed 20543818.
Backbone
  Vector backbone: Unknown
  Vector type: Mammalian Expression
Growth in bacteria
  Bacterial resistance: Kanamycin, 50 μg/mL
  Growth temperature: 37°C
  Growth strain: DH5alpha
  Copy number: High Copy
Gene/Insert
  Gene/Insert name: HsPatL1
  Species: H. sapiens (human)
  Entrez Gene: PATL1 (a.k.a. Pat1b, hPat1b)
  Cloning method: Unknown
Terms and licenses: Academic/Nonprofit Terms; Industry Terms: Not Available to Industry
Depositor comments: ORF extracted from NCBI: NM_152716.2 Plasmids from this collection were made available to the research community and donated after the lab closed. Please note that the sequence provided by the depositing laboratory may be theoretical/predicted or based on Sanger sequencing results. There may be discrepancies between sequencing results obtained by Addgene and the depositor sequence. If an Addgene verified sequence is not available, please contact before placing your order to request that our lab fully sequence the plasmid.
How to cite: pLNHA-C1-HsPatL1_I was a gift from Elisa Izaurralde (Addgene plasmid # 146544 ; http://n2t.net/addgene:146544 ; RRID:Addgene_146544)
