[The description below was written by a language model from this plasmid's Addgene catalogue record and pLannotate feature annotations shown in this document.]
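Description:
pLNHA-C1-HsPatL1_I is a 6.5 kb mammalian expression plasmid encoding human PATL1 (also called Pat1b), a factor studied in the context of mRNA decapping. The catalogue lists the backbone as unknown. The annotated features nonetheless show the layout typical of C1-type CMV expression vectors, in which N-terminal tags sit upstream of the insert and a multiple cloning site remnant follows it. In bacteria the plasmid is maintained at high copy through a ColE1/pUC-type origin and selected with kanamycin. The NeoR/KanR gene (Tn5 aminoglycoside phosphotransferase) is preceded by both a bacterial bla promoter and the SV40 enhancer/early promoter and is followed by the HSV TK polyadenylation signal, so the same marker can also confer G418 resistance in mammalian cells. An f1 origin is also present.

The expression cassette is driven by the human CMV immediate early enhancer and promoter, followed by a short T7 promoter. The reading frame begins with a short fragment of the bacteriophage lambda N protein, then a single-repeat-sized HA epitope segment, and then the full PATL1 coding sequence, which the depositor took from the NCBI reference transcript. It is terminated by the SV40 poly(A) signal. The "LNHA" in the name matches this lambda N plus HA arrangement. The lambda N peptide is commonly used to tether a fusion protein to reporter mRNAs carrying boxB hairpins, while HA allows detection or immunoprecipitation. The record itself states the purpose only as mammalian expression of HsPatL1, so the tethering use is an inference. Several small annotated fragments (HIV-1 LTR, SV40 large T antigen, ble, bGH poly(A)) appear to be short similarity hits within backbone sequence rather than functional elements.
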