Features (pLannotate 1.2.2; 19 found; start..end, strand, type, name):
      1..304     +  enhancer       CMV enhancer: human cytomegalovirus immediate early enhancer
    305..508     +  promoter       CMV promoter: human cytomegalovirus (CMV) immediate early promoter
    504..537     +  LTR            5' LTR (truncated) (fragment): truncated 5' long terminal repeat (LTR) from HIV-1
    553..571     +  promoter       T7 promoter: promoter for bacteriophage T7 RNA polymerase
    605..670     +  CDS            N (fragment): REGN_LAMBD - Experimental evidence at protein level: Swiss-Prot protein existence level 1. Plays a role as a transcriptional antitermination factor that allows the virus to initiate its lytic phase. Activates expression of the delayed viral early genes by modifying host RNA polymerase (RNAP) into a form that is resistant to termination signals. This antitermination function requires the host NusA protein which serves to stabilize the interaction between antitermination protein N and host RNA polymerase. From Escherichia phage lambda (Bacteriophage lambda).
    695..721     +  CDS            3xHA (fragment): three tandem HA epitope tags
    737..3046    +  CDS            PATL1: PATL1_HUMAN - Experimental evidence at protein level: Swiss-Prot protein existence level 1. (Microbial infection) In case of infection, required for translation and replication of hepatitis C virus (HCV). From Homo sapiens (Human).
   3053..3101    +  misc_feature   MCS (fragment): multiple cloning site
   3118..3202    +  CDS            large T antigen (fragment): large T antigen from SV40 (simian virus 40)
   3225..3346    +  polyA_signal   SV40 poly(A) signal: SV40 polyadenylation signal
   3380..3808    -  rep_origin     f1 ori (sequence partly withheld): f1 bacteriophage origin of replication; arrow indicates direction of (+) strand synthesis
   3835..3939    +  promoter       AmpR promoter: bla
   3941..4298    +  promoter       SV40 promoter: SV40 enhancer and early promoter
   4333..5127    +  CDS            NeoR/KanR: aminoglycoside phosphotransferase from Tn5; aph(3')-II (or nptII); confers resistance to neomycin, kanamycin, and G418 (Geneticin®)
   5148..5300    +  CDS            ble (fragment): BLE_KLEPN - Experimental evidence at protein level: Swiss-Prot protein existence level 1. Binding protein with a strong affinity to the bleomycin family of antibiotics. Binds to CL990; an antimitotic-antibiotic compound. From Klebsiella pneumoniae.
   5359..5406    +  polyA_signal   HSV TK poly(A) signal: herpes simplex virus thymidine kinase polyadenylation signal (Cole and Stacy, 1985)
   5497..5513    -  polyA_signal   bGH poly(A) signal (fragment): bovine growth hormone polyadenylation signal
   5735..6323    +  rep_origin     ori: high-copy-number ColE1/pMB1/pBR322/pUC origin of replication
   6438..6497    +  enhancer       CMV enhancer (fragment): human cytomegalovirus immediate early enhancer
>Addgene plasmid #146544 | pLNHA-C1-HsPatL1_I | addgene full sequence | sequence record 339294 | Addgene NGS Result
CGTTACATAACTTACGGTAAATGGCCCGCCTGGCTGACCGCCCAACGACCCCCGCCCATTGACGTCAATA
ATGACGTATGTTCCCATAGTAACGCCAATAGGGACTTTCCATTGACGTCAATGGGTGGAGTATTTACGGT
AAACTGCCCACTTGGCAGTACATCAAGTGTATCATATGCCAAGTACGCCCCCTATTGACGTCAATGACGG
TAAATGGCCCGCCTGGCATTATGCCCAGTACATGACCTTATGGGACTTTCCTACTTGGCAGTACATCTAC
GTATTAGTCATCGCTATTACCATGGTGATGCGGTTTTGGCAGTACATCAATGGGCGTGGATAGCGGTTTG
ACTCACGGGGATTTCCAAGTCTCCACCCCATTGACGTCAATGGGAGTTTGTTTTGGCACCAAAATCAACG
GGACTTTCCAAAATGTCGTAACAACTCCGCCCCATTGACGCAAATGGGCGGTAGGCGTGTACGGTGGGAG
GTCTATATAAGCAGAGCTCTCTGGCTAACTAGAGAACCCACTGCTTACTGGCTTATCGAAATTAATACGA
CTCACTATAGGGAGACCCAAGCTCTAGCGCTACCGGTCGCCACCATGGACGCACAAACACGACGACGTGA
GCGTCGCGCTGAGAAACAAGCTCAATGGAAAGCTGCAAACGGTGGATCTCCTCCACATATGGCTTACCCA
TACGATGTTCCAGATTACGCTCCTCCATCTCGAGCTATGTTCCGCTACGAGTCTTTGGAGGATTGTCCTC
TGGATGAAGATGAAGATGCATTTCAGGGACTGGGAGAAGAAGATGAAGAGATTGATCAATTCAATGATGA
TACATTTGGGTCAGGTGCAGTTGATGATGATTGGCAGGAAGCACATGAGCGCCTGGCTGAATTGGAAGAA
AAGCTACCAGTGGCAGTTAATGAACAAACAGGCAATGGAGAGAGAGATGAAATGGACTTGTTGGGTGACC
ATGAGGAGAATCTGGCAGAAAGGCTCAGTAAGATGGTGATTGAAAATGAACTAGAAGATCCAGCTATTAT
GAGGGCAGTGCAGACCAGGCCAGTTTTACAACCCCAACCAGGAAGTCTGAATTCCAGTATCTGGGATGGA
TCTGAAGTTCTGAGGCGAATCCGAGGACCACTGCTTGCTCAGGAAATGCCTACAGTGTCTGTATTAGAAT
ATGCTTTGCCTCAGAGGCCCCCCCAGGGTCCAGAAGATGATCGGGACCTTTCTGAACGAGCATTACCAAG
GCGGTCAACTTCACCTATCATTGGCAGTCCTCCTGTTAGAGCTGTCCCCATAGGCACCCCACCTAAACAG
ATGGCTGTACCCAGCTTCACCCAACAGATTCTGTGTCCGAAGCCTGTCCATGTTCGGCCCCCAATGCCAC
CTCGTTATCCTGCTCCCTATGGTGAGAGGATGTCTCCAAACCAGCTCTGCAGTGTCCCGAACTCTTCCCT
CCTGGGTCACCCTTTTCCTCCTAGTGTTCCTCCTGTTCTCAGCCCCCTCCAGAGAGCACAGCTTCTTGGA
GGAGCACAGCTACAGCCTGGACGGATGTCTCCCAGCCAGTTTGCACGGGTCCCTGGATTTGTTGGTAGTC
CACTTGCTGCCATGAATCCCAAGTTGCTACAAGGGCGAGTTGGGCAGATGCTTCCCCCAGCACCAGGCTT
CCGTGCCTTCTTTAGTGCTCCACCCTCCGCTACACCACCTCCACAGCAGCACCCTCCTGGCCCAGGACCC
CACCTGCAAAACCTAAGATCTCAGGCCCCAATGTTTAGACCGGACACAACTCACCTCCATCCACAGCACC
GTCGACTCTTGCATCAGAGACAGCAACAGAATAGAAGTCAGCATCGGAATCTCAATGGTGCGGGAGATAG
AGGAAGTCACCGGAGCAGTCATCAAGATCATCTCCGAAAGGATCCATATGCCAATCTCATGTTGCAGCGG
GAAAAGGATTGGGTCTCTAAAATCCAGATGATGCAACTGCAAAGCACTGATCCCTACCTGGATGATTTTT
ATTACCAGAATTACTTTGAAAAACTGGAGAAACTGTCAGCTGCTGAAGAAATACAAGGTGATGGCCCTAA
GAAGGAGCGCACCAAGCTTATCACCCCTCAGGTGGCCAAACTGGAGCACGCCTATAAGCCAGTGCAATTT
GAGGGCTCTTTGGGAAAGCTTACCGTTTCTAGTGTGAATAATCCCCGAAAAATGATTGATGCTGTTGTGA
CATCTCGGAGTGAGGATGATGAGACAAAAGAAAAACAAGTTCGAGACAAGAGGAGAAAAACCCTTGTTAT
AATTGAGAAAACCTACAGCTTACTCCTTGATGTGGAGGACTATGAAAGACGTTATCTCCTAAGTCTGGAA
GAAGAGCGACCTGCCCTAATGGATGACAGAAAGCACAAAATTTGTAGCATGTATGACAACTTAAGGGGGA
AATTGCCTGGACAAGAGAGGCCTAGTGATGACCACTTTGTACAGATCATGTGTATCCGAAAAGGGAAGAG
AATGGTTGCCCGTATTCTTCCTTTCCTCTCCACAGAGCAAGCAGCTGACATTCTCATGACAACAGCCAGG
AACCTCCCTTTCCTTATCAAGAAGGATGCACAAGATGAGGTGCTGCCATGCTTACTGAGTCCCTTCTCTC
TCCTTCTCTATCATCTTCCATCAGTGAGTATCACCAGCCTTTTGCGACAGCTAATGAACCTACCTCAAAG
TGCAGCTACACCAGCACTCTCCAATCCTCACCTCACTGCTGTGCTCCAGAACAAGTTTGGCCTGTCACTG
CTCCTCATCCTCCTGAGCCGTGGTGAAGACCTACAGAGTTCAGACCCTGCTACAGAATCAACACAAAATA
ATCAGTGGACGGAGGTGATGTTCATGGCAACACGAGAACTTCTGCGGATTCCCCAAGCAGCCCTGGCCAA
GCCAATCTCTATACCTACAAACCTAGTGTCCCTCTTTTCTCGCTATGTTGACCGGCAGAAACTGAACTTG
CTGGAGACAAAACTGCAGCTAGTTCAGGGGATACGATAATCTAGCTCAAGCTTCGAATTCTGCAGTCGAC
GGTACCGCGGGCCCGGGATCCACCGGATCTAGATAACTGATCATAATCAGCCATACCACATTTGTAGAGG
TTTTACTTGCTTTAAAAAACCTCCCACACCTCCCCCTGAACCTGAAACATAAAATGAATGCAATTGTTGT
TGTTAACTTGTTTATTGCAGCTTATAATGGTTACAAATAAAGCAATAGCATCACAAATTTCACAAATAAA
GCATTTTTTTCACTGCATTCTAGTTGTGGTTTGTCCAAACTCATCAATGTATCTTAACGCGTAAATTGTA
AGCGTTAATATTTTGTTAAAATTCGCGTTAAATTTTTGTTAAATCAGCTCATTTTTTAACCAATAGGCCG
AAATCGGCAAAATCCCTTATAAATCAAAAGAATAGACCGAGATAGGGT
[37 nt withheld, positions 3479-3515]
AAAGAACGTGGACTCCAACGTCAAAGG
[49 nt withheld, positions 3543-3591]
T
[91 nt withheld, positions 3593-3683]
G
[124 nt withheld, positions 3685-3808]
CAGGTGGCACTTTTCGGGGAAATGTGCGCGGAACCCCTATTTGTTTATTTTTCTAAATACATTCAAATAT
GTATCCGCTCATGAGACAATAACCCTGATAAATGCTTCAATAATATTGAAAAAGGAAGAGTCCTGAGGCG
GAAAGAACCAGCTGTGGAATGTGTGTCAGTTAGGGTGTGGAAAGTCCCCAGGCTCCCCAGCAGGCAGAAG
TATGCAAAGCATGCATCTCAATTAGTCAGCAACCAGGTGTGGAAAGTCCCCAGGCTCCCCAGCAGGCAGA
AGTATGCAAAGCATGCATCTCAATTAGTCAGCAACCATAGTCCCGCCCCTAACTCCGCCCATCCCGCCCC
TAACTCCGCCCAGTTCCGCCCATTCTCCGCCCCATGGCTGACTAATTTTTTTTATTTATGCAGAGGCCGA
GGCCGCCTCGGCCTCTGAGCTATTCCAGAAGTAGTGAGGAGGCTTTTTTGGAGGCCTAGGCTTTTGCAAA
GATCGATCAAGAGACAGGATGAGGATCGTTTCGCATGATTGAACAAGATGGATTGCACGCAGGTTCTCCG
GCCGCTTGGGTGGAGAGGCTATTCGGCTATGACTGGGCACAACAGACAATCGGCTGCTCTGATGCCGCCG
TGTTCCGGCTGTCAGCGCAGGGGCGCCCGGTTCTTTTTGTCAAGACCGACCTGTCCGGTGCCCTGAATGA
ACTGCAAGACGAGGCAGCGCGGCTATCGTGGCTGGCCACGACGGGCGTTCCTTGCGCAGCTGTGCTCGAC
GTTGTCACTGAAGCGGGAAGGGACTGGCTGCTATTGGGCGAAGTGCCGGGGCAGGATCTCCTGTCATCTC
ACCTTGCTCCTGCCGAGAAAGTATCCATCATGGCTGATGCAATGCGGCGGCTGCATACGCTTGATCCGGC
TACCTGCCCATTCGACCACCAAGCGAAACATCGCATCGAGCGAGCACGTACTCGGATGGAAGCCGGTCTT
GTCGATCAGGATGATCTGGACGAAGAGCATCAGGGGCTCGCGCCAGCCGAACTGTTCGCCAGGCTCAAGG
CGAGCATGCCCGACGGCGAGGATCTCGTCGTGACCCATGGCGATGCCTGCTTGCCGAATATCATGGTGGA
AAATGGCCGCTTTTCTGGATTCATCGACTGTGGCCGGCTGGGTGTGGCGGACCGCTATCAGGACATAGCG
TTGGCTACCCGTGATATTGCTGAAGAGCTTGGCGGCGAATGGGCTGACCGCTTCCTCGTGCTTTACGGTA
TCGCCGCTCCCGATTCGCAGCGCATCGCCTTCTATCGCCTTCTTGACGAGTTCTTCTGAGCGGGACTCTG
GGGTTCGAAATGACCGACCAAGCGACGCCCAACCTGCCATCACGAGATTTCGATTCCACCGCCGCCTTCT
ATGAAAGGTTGGGCTTCGGAATCGTTTTCCGGGACGCCGGCTGGATGATCCTCCAGCGCGGGGATCTCAT
GCTGGAGTTCTTCGCCCACCCTAGGGGGAGGCTAACTGAAACACGGAAGGAGACAATACCGGAAGGAACC
CGCGCTATGACGGCAATAAAAAGACAGAATAAAACGCACGGTGTTGGGTCGTTTGTTCATAAACGCGGGG
TTCGGTCCCAGGGCTGGCACTCTGTCGATACCCCACCGAGACCCCATTGGGGCCAATACGCCCGCGTTTC
TTCCTTTTCCCCACCCCACCCCCCAAGTTCGGGTGAAGGCCCAGGGCTCGCAGCCAACGTCGGGGCGGCA
GGCCCTGCCATAGCCTCAGGTTACTCATATATACTTTAGATTGATTTAAAACTTCATTTTTAATTTAAAA
GGATCTAGGTGAAGATCCTTTTTGATAATCTCATGACCAAAATCCCTTAACGTGAGTTTTCGTTCCACTG
AGCGTCAGACCCCGTAGAAAAGATCAAAGGATCTTCTTGAGATCCTTTTTTTCTGCGCGTAATCTGCTGC
TTGCAAACAAAAAAACCACCGCTACCAGCGGTGGTTTGTTTGCCGGATCAAGAGCTACCAACTCTTTTTC
CGAAGGTAACTGGCTTCAGCAGAGCGCAGATACCAAATACTGTTCTTCTAGTGTAGCCGTAGTTAGGCCA
CCACTTCAAGAACTCTGTAGCACCGCCTACATACCTCGCTCTGCTAATCCTGTTACCAGTGGCTGCTGCC
AGTGGCGATAAGTCGTGTCTTACCGGGTTGGACTCAAGACGATAGTTACCGGATAAGGCGCAGCGGTCGG
GCTGAACGGGGGGTTCGTGCACACAGCCCAGCTTGGAGCGAACGACCTACACCGAACTGAGATACCTACA
GCGTGAGCTATGAGAAAGCGCCACGCTTCCCGAAGGGAGAAAGGCGGACAGGTATCCGGTAAGCGGCAGG
GTCGGAACAGGAGAGCGCACGAGGGAGCTTCCAGGGGGAAACGCCTGGTATCTTTATAGTCCTGTCGGGT
TTCGCCACCTCTGACTTGAGCGTCGATTTTTGTGATGCTCGTCAGGGGGGCGGAGCCTATGGAAAAACGC
CAGCAACGCGGCCTTTTTACGGTTCCTGGCCTTTTGCTGGCCTTTTGCTCACATGTTCTTTCCTGCGTTA
TCCCCTGATTCTGTGGATAACCGTATTACCGCCATGCATTAGTTATTAATAGTAATCAATTACGGGGTCA
TTAGTTCATAGCCCATATATGGAGTTCCG
